>Addgene plasmid #173682 | ArpC5_pLib | addgene full sequence | sequence record 341777 | Addgene NGS Result
TTCTCTGTCACAGAATGAAAATTTTTCTGTCATCTCTTCGTTATTAATGTTTGTAATTGACTGAATATCA
ACGCTTATTTGCAGCCTGAATGGCGAATGGG
[124 nt withheld, positions 102-225]
C
[91 nt withheld, positions 227-317]
A
[49 nt withheld, positions 319-367]
CCTTTGACGTTGGAGTCCACGTTCTT
[37 nt withheld, positions 394-430]
ACCCTATCTCGGTCTATTCTTTTGATTTATAAGGGATTTTGCCGATTTCGGCCTATTGGTTAAAAAATGA
GCTGATTTAACAAAAATTTAACGCGAATTTTAACAAAATATTAACGCTTACAATTTAGGTGGCACTTTTC
GGGGAAATGTGCGCGGAACCCCTATTTGTTTATTTTTCTAAATACATTCAAATATGTATCCGCTCATGAG
ACAATAACCCTGATAAATGCTTCAATAATATTGAAAAAGGAAGAGTATGAGTATTCAACATTTCCGTGTC
GCCCTTATTCCCTTTTTTGCGGCATTTTGCCTTCCTGTTTTTGCTCACCCAGAAACGCTGGTGAAAGTAA
AAGATGCTGAAGATCAGTTGGGTGCACGAGTGGGTTACATCGAACTGGATCTCAACAGCGGTAAGATCCT
TGAGAGTTTTCGCCCCGAAGAACGTTTTCCAATGATGAGCACTTTTAAAGTTCTGCTATGTGGCGCGGTA
TTATCCCGTATTGACGCCGGGCAAGAGCAACTCGGTCGCCGCATACACTATTCTCAGAATGACTTGGTTG
AGTACTCACCAGTCACAGAAAAGCATCTTACGGATGGCATGACAGTAAGAGAATTATGCAGTGCTGCCAT
AACCATGAGTGATAACACTGCGGCCAACTTACTTCTGACAACGATCGGAGGACCGAAGGAGCTAACCGCT
TTTTTGCACAACATGGGGGATCATGTAACTCGCCTTGATCGTTGGGAACCGGAGCTGAATGAAGCCATAC
CAAACGACGAGCGTGACACCACGATGCCTGTAGCAATGGCAACAACGTTGCGCAAACTATTAACTGGCGA
ACTACTTACTCTAGCTTCCCGGCAACAATTAATAGACTGGATGGAGGCGGATAAAGTTGCAGGACCACTT
CTGCGCTCGGCCCTTCCGGCTGGCTGGTTTATTGCTGATAAATCTGGAGCCGGTGAGCGTGGGTCTCGCG
GTATCATTGCAGCACTGGGGCCAGATGGTAAGCCCTCCCGTATCGTAGTTATCTACACGACGGGGAGTCA
GGCAACTATGGATGAACGAAATAGACAGATCGCTGAGATAGGTGCCTCACTGATTAAGCATTGGTAACTG
TCAGACCAAGTTTACTCATATATACTTTAGATTGATTTAAAACTTCATTTTTAATTTAAAAGGATCTAGG
TGAAGATCCTTTTTGATAATCTCATGACCAAAATCCCTTAACGTGAGTTTTCGTTCCACTGAGCGTCAGA
CCCCGTAGAAAAGATCAAAGGATCTTCTTGAGATCCTTTTTTTCTGCGCGTAATCTGCTGCTTGCAAACA
AAAAAACCACCGCTACCAGCGGTGGTTTGTTTGCCGGATCAAGAGCTACCAACTCTTTTTCCGAAGGTAA
CTGGCTTCAGCAGAGCGCAGATACCAAATACTATTCTTCTAGTGTAGCCGTAGTTAGGCCACCACTTCAA
GAACTCTGTAGCACCGCCTACATACCTCGCTCTGCTAATCCTGTTACCAGTGGCTGCTGCCAGTGGCGAT
AAGTCGTGTCTTACCGGGTTGGACTCAAGACGATAGTTACCGGATAAGGCGCAGCGGTCGGGCTGAACGG
GGGGTTCGTGCACACAGCCCAGCTTGGAGCGAACGACCTACACCGAACTGAGATACCTACAGCGTGAGCT
ATGAGAAAGCGCCACGCTTCCCGAAGGGAGAAAGGCGGACAGGTATCCGGTAAGCGGCAGGGTCGGAACA
GGAGAGCGCACGAGGGAGCTTCCAGGGGGAAACGCCTGGTATCTTTATAGTCCTGTCGGGTTTCGCCACC
TCTGACTTGAGCGTCGATTTTTGTGATGCTCGTCAGGGGGGCGGAGCCTATGGAAAAACGCCAGCAACGC
GGCCTTTTTACGGTTCCTGGCCTTTTGCTGGCCTTTTGCTCACATGTTCTTTCCTGCGTTATCCCCTGAT
TCTGTGGATAACCGTATTACCGCCTTTGAGTGAGCTGATACCGCTCGCCGCAGCCGAACGACCGAGCGCA
GCGAGTCAGTGAGCGAGGAAGCGGAAGAGCGCCTGATGCGGTATTTTCTCCTTACGCATCTGTGCGGTAT
TTCACACCGCATAGACCAGCCGCGTAACCTGGCAAAATCGGTTACGGTTGAGTAATAAATGGATGCCCTG
CGTAAGCGGGTGTGGGCGGACAATAAAGTCTTAAACTGAACAAAATAGATCTAAACTATGACAATAAAGT
CTTAAACTAGACAGAATAGTTGTAAACTGAAATCAGTCCAGTTATGCTGTGAAAAAGCATACTGGACTTT
TGTTATGGCTAAAGCAAACTCTTCATTTTCTGAAGTGCAAATTGCCCGTCGTATTAAAGAGGGGCGTGGC
CAAGGGCATGGTAAAGACTATATTCGCGGCGTTGTGACAATTTACCGAACAACTCCGCGGCCGGGAAGCC
GATCTCGGCTTGAACGAATTGTTAGGTGGCGGTACTTGGGTCGATATCAAAGTGCATCACTTCTTCCCGT
ATGCCCAACTTTGTATAGAGAGCCACTGCGGGATCGTCACCGTAATCTGCTTGCACGTAGATCACATAAG
CACCAAGCGCGTTGGCCTCATGCTTGAGGAGATTGATGAGCGCGGTGGCAATGCCCTGCCTCCGGTGCTC
GCCGGAGACTGCGAGATCATAGATATAGATCTCACTACGCGGCTGCTCAAACTTGGGCAGAACGTAAGCC
GCGAGAGCGCCAACAACCGCTTCTTGGTCGAAGGCAGCAAGCGCGATGAATGTCTTACTACGGAGCAAGT
TCCCGAGGTAATCGGAGTCCGGCTGATGTTGGGAGTAGGTGGCTACGTCTCCGAACTCACGACCGAAAAG
ATCAAGAGCAGCCCGCATGGATTTGACTTGGTCAGGGCCGAGCCTACATGTGCGAATGATGCCCATACTT
GAGCCACCTAACTTTGTTTTAGGGCGACTGCCCTGCTGCGTAACATCGTTGCTGCTGCGTAACATCGTTG
CTGCTCCATAACATCAAACATCGACCCACGGCGTAACGCGCTTGCTGCTTGGATGCCCGAGGCATAGACT
GTACAAAAAAACAGTCATAACAAGCCATGAAAACCGCCACTGCGCCGTTACCACCGCTGCGTTCGGTCAA
GGTTCTGGACCAGTTGCGTGAGCGCATACGCTACTTGCATTACAGTTTACGAACCGAACAGGCTTATGTC
AACTGGGTTTGTGCCTTCATCCGTTTCCACGGTGTGCGTCACCCGGCAACCTTGGGCAGCAGCGAAGTCG
AGGCATTTCTGTCCTGGCTGGCGAACGAGCGCAAGGTTTCGGTCTCCACGCATCGTCAGGCATTGGCGGC
CTTGCTGTTCTTCTACGGCAAGGTGCTGTGCACGGATCTGCCCTTGCTTCAGGAGATCGGTAGACCTCGG
CCGTCGCGGCGCTTGCCGGTGGTGCTGACCCCGGATGAAGTGGTTCGCATCCTCGGTTTTCTGGAAGGCG
AGCATCGTTTGTTCGCCCAGGACTCTAGCTATAGTTCTAGTGGTTGGCTACAGCTTTGTTTGTACTATCA
ACAGGTTGAACTGCTGATCAACAGATCCTCTACGCGGCCGCGGTACCATAACTTCGTATAGCATACATTA
TACGAAGTTATCTGGTTTTACTAGTATCGATTCGCGACCTACTCCGGAATATTAATAGATCATGGAGATA
ATTAAAATGATAACCATCTCGCAAATAAATAAGTATTTTACTGTTTTCGTAACAGTTTTGTAATAAAAAA
ACCTATAAATATTCCGGATTATTCATACCGTCCCACCATCGGGCGCGGATCTGCGGCCGCGAATTCCTTG
TCCCCGCTCGCGGATCCATGTCAAAAAACACCGTGTCCTCTGCCCGCTTCAGGAAGGTTGATGTAGATGA
GTACGACGAGAATAAGTTTGTTGACGAAGAAGACGGCGGTGACGGACAGGCTGGTCCAGATGAGGGTGAG
GTGGATTCTTGTCTCCGTCAAGGTAACATGACTGCCGCGCTTCAGGCCGCGTTGAAAAACCCTCCTATAA
ACACAAAGTCCCAGGCTGTGAAAGATAGAGCTGGTTCAATAGTCCTGAAGGTCCTTATATCCTTTAAGGC
TAACGACATAGAAAAGGCCGTACAGTCGCTGGACAAGAACGGAGTGGATCTCCTGATGAAATATATATAC
AAAGGATTTGAATCGCCCTCAGATAACTCTTCGGCGATGCTGTTGCAATGGCATGAAAAGGCACTCGCCG
CAGGTGGCGTAGGCTCCATTGTCCGCGTTCTTACTGCGAGAAAAACCGTATAAACTAGTGGTACCAAGCT
TGTCGAGAAGTACTAGAGGATCATAATCAGCCATACCACATTTGTAGAGGTTTTACTTGCTTTAAAAAAC
CTCCCACACCTCCCCCTGAACCTGAAACATAAAATGAATGCAATTGTTGTTGTTAACTTGTTTATTGCAG
CTTATAATGGTTACAAATAAAGCAATAGCATCACAAATTTCACAAATAAAGCATTTTTTTCACTGCATTC
TAGTTGTGGTTTGTCCAAACTCATCAATGTATCTTATCATGTCTGGATCTGATCACTGCTTGAGCCTAGA
AGATCCGGCTGCTAACAAAGCCCGAAAGGAAGCTGAGTTGGCTGCTGCCACCGCTGAGCAATAACTATCA
TAACCCCTAGGAGATCCGAACCAGATAAGTGAAATCTAGTTCCAAACTATTTTGTCATTTTTAATTTTCG
TATTAGCTTACGACGCTACACCCAGTTCCCATCTATTTTGTCACTCTTCCCTAAATAATCCTTAAAAACT
CCATTTCCACCCCTCCCAGTTCCCAACTATTTTGTCCGCCCACAGCGGGGCATTTTTCTTCCTGTTATGT
TTTTAATCAAACATCCTGCCAACTCCATGTGACAAACCGTCATCTTCGGCTACTTT
Features (pLannotate 1.2.2; 18 found; start..end, strand, type, name):
     81..97      +  CDS            lacZα (fragment): LacZα fragment of β-galactosidase; lacZ fragment
    102..556     +  rep_origin     f1 ori (sequence partly withheld): f1 bacteriophage origin of replication; arrow indicates direction of (+) strand synthesis
    582..686     +  promoter       AmpR promoter: bla
    687..1547    +  CDS            AmpR: β-lactamase; bla; confers resistance to ampicillin, carbenicillin, and related antibiotics
   1718..2306    +  rep_origin     ori: high-copy-number ColE1/pMB1/pBR322/pUC origin of replication
   2492..2543    -  misc_feature   bom (fragment): basis of mobility region from pBR322
   2611..2835    -  mobile_element Tn7R: mini-Tn7 element (right end of the Tn7 transposon) Tn7
   2902..3435    -  CDS            GmR: gentamycin acetyltransferase; aacC1; confers resistance to gentamycin
   3624..3652    -  promoter       Pc promoter: intI1 (promoter lies within the coding sequence); class 1 integron promoter
   3630..3992    -  CDS            YPR2_ECOLX (fragment): Protein predicted: Swiss-Prot protein existence level 4. From Escherichia coli.
   3992..4019    -  rep_origin     R6K γ ori (fragment): γ replication origin from E. coli plasmid R6K; requires the R6K initiator protein pi for replication
   4048..4081    +  protein_bind   loxP: Cre-mediated recombination occurs in the 8-bp core sequence (GCATACAT). Cre recombinase
   4129..4220    +  promoter       polyhedrin promoter: polh from Autographa californica; promoter for the baculovirus polyhedrin gene
   4298..4750    +  CDS            ARPC5: ARPC5_HUMAN - Also known as ARC16. Experimental evidence at protein level: Swiss-Prot protein existence level 1. Component of the Arp2/3 complex, a multiprotein complex that mediates actin polymerization upon stimulation by nucleation-promoting factor (NPF) (PubMed:9230079). The Arp2/3 complex mediates the formation of branched actin networks in the cytoplasm, providing the force for cell motility (PubMed:9230079). In addition to its role in the cytoplasmic cytoskeleton, the Arp2/3 complex also promotes actin polymerization in the nucleus, thereby regulating gene transcription and repair of da
   4789..4872    +  CDS            large T antigen (fragment): large T antigen from SV40 (simian virus 40)
   4895..5029    +  polyA_signal   SV40 poly(A) signal: SV40 polyadenylation signal
   5058..5107    +  CDS            SET1 (fragment): solubility-enhancement tag derived from T7 phage gene 10B
   5139..5304    -  mobile_element Tn7L: mini-Tn7 element (left end of the Tn7 transposon) Tn7
