[The description below was written by a language model from this plasmid's Addgene catalogue record and pLannotate feature annotations shown in this document.]
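Description:
ArpC5_pLib is an insect-cell (baculovirus) expression plasmid that carries the human ARPC5 gene, encoding the p16 subunit of the Arp2/3 actin-nucleating complex, in pLib, the library vector of the biGBac system. In bacteria it replicates from a high-copy ColE1/pUC-type origin and is selected with ampicillin through the bla gene. An f1 origin is also present. The catalogue lists the total size as 5,351 bp, while the sequenced record is 5,386 nt. No epitope or purification tag on ARPC5 is recorded.

The roughly 0.47 kb ARPC5 coding sequence was cloned between BamHI and HindIII sites, both retained. It lies downstream of the baculovirus polyhedrin promoter, which drives strong very-late expression in infected insect cells, and upstream of an SV40 polyadenylation signal. This cassette and a gentamicin acetyltransferase marker driven by the Pc promoter lie between the Tn7R and Tn7L mini-Tn7 ends. Tn7 transposition can therefore move both into a baculoviral bacmid, with gentamicin selecting the recombinants. A loxP site lies just upstream of the polyhedrin promoter. Several short annotations (lacZα, R6K γ ori, bom, large T antigen and SET1 fragments) appear to be backbone remnants or partial matches rather than functional parts.

In the biGBac workflow, single-gene cassettes in pLib are typically amplified and assembled into larger multigene vectors for co-expression of protein complexes. This plasmid supplies the ARPC5 subunit for recombinant production of human Arp2/3 complex, and the associated publication is a cryo-EM structural study of that complex.
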