Addgene plasmid #173682: ArpC5_pLib
Purpose: ArpC5 subunit of the Human Arp2/3 complex in a library vector for the biGBac system of insect expression
Depositing lab: Roberto Dominguez. Depositing organization: University of Pennsylvania. Publication: Cryo-EM structure of NPF-bound human Arp2/3 complex and activation mechanism. Zimmet A, Van Eeuwen T, Boczkowska M, Rebowski G, Murakami K, Dominguez R. Sci Adv. 2020 Jun 5;6(23). pii: 6/23/eaaz7651. doi: 10.1126/sciadv.aaz7651. Print 2020 Jun. PubMed 32917641.
Backbone
  Vector backbone: pLib
  Backbone size w/o insert (bp): 4970
  Total vector size (bp): 5351
  Vector type: Insect Expression
  Selectable markers: Gentamicin
Growth in bacteria
  Bacterial resistance: Ampicillin, 100 μg/mL
  Growth temperature: 37°C
  Growth strain: DH5alpha
  Copy number: Unknown
Gene/Insert
  Gene/Insert name: ArpC5 (alt name: actin related protein 2/3 complex subunit 5)
  Species: H. sapiens (human)
  Insert size (bp): 468
  Entrez Gene: ARPC5 (a.k.a. ARC16, dJ127C7.3, p16-Arc)
  Promoter: polyhedrin
  Cloning method: Restriction Enzyme; 5′ cloning site BamHI (not destroyed); 3′ cloning site HindIII (not destroyed)
  Sequencing primers: 5′ TCAACAGGTTGAACTGCTGATC; 3′ GAAATTTGTGATGCTATTGC (SV40-polyA-Rev)
Terms and licenses: Academic/Nonprofit Terms; Industry Terms: Not Available to Industry
How to cite: ArpC5_pLib was a gift from Roberto Dominguez (Addgene plasmid # 173682 ; http://n2t.net/addgene:173682 ; RRID:Addgene_173682)
